Addgene plasmid #83683: MSCV-6NBC-GFP-PGK-Puro-Barcode6
Purpose: individual 6N barcode to make barcoded cell line variants
Depositing lab: Monte Winslow. Depositing organization: Stanford University. Publication: An in vivo multiplexed small-molecule screening platform. Gruner BM, Schulze CJ, Yang D, Ogasawara D, Dix MM, Rogers ZN, Chuang CH, McFarland CD, Chiou SH, Brown JM, Cravatt BF, Bogyo M, Winslow MM. Nat Methods. 2016 Sep 12. doi: 10.1038/nmeth.3992. PubMed 27617390.
Backbone
  Vector backbone: MSCV
  Vector type: Retroviral
  Selectable markers: Puromycin
Growth in bacteria
  Bacterial resistance: Ampicillin, 100 μg/mL
  Growth temperature: 37°C
  Growth strain: DH5alpha
  Copy number: High Copy
Gene/Insert
  Gene/Insert name: Barcode6
  Species: Synthetic
  Cloning method: Restriction Enzyme; 5′ cloning site BglII (destroyed during cloning); 3′ cloning site EcoRI (not destroyed)
  Sequencing primers: 5′ CCCTTGAACCTCCTCGTTCGACC
Terms and licenses: Academic/Nonprofit Terms; Industry Terms: Not Available to Industry
How to cite: MSCV-6NBC-GFP-PGK-Puro-Barcode6 was a gift from Monte Winslow (Addgene plasmid # 83683 ; http://n2t.net/addgene:83683 ; RRID:Addgene_83683)
