[The description below was written by a language model from this plasmid's Addgene catalogue record and pLannotate feature annotations shown in this document.]
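Description:
MSCV-6NBC-GFP-PGK-Puro-Barcode6 is a gammaretroviral transfer vector on the murine stem cell virus (MSCV) backbone. It is one member of a series of plasmids that each carry a defined synthetic six-nucleotide ("6N") barcode, here Barcode6. It is propagated in E. coli as a high-copy plasmid through a ColE1/pUC-type origin and selected with ampicillin via the β-lactamase gene. The remaining bacterial annotations (lac promoter/operator and fragments of lacI, lacZα, rop, bom and TcR) are non-functional remnants of earlier cloning vectors.

The proviral region is bounded by 5′ and 3′ LTRs from murine embryonic stem cell virus. Downstream of the 5′ LTR lie the MESV Ψ packaging signal and a truncated, start-codon-less MMLV gag segment, which together support efficient encapsidation of the genomic RNA when gag, pol and env are supplied in trans by packaging cells. EGFP follows directly and has no separate annotated promoter, so it is presumably expressed from the 5′ LTR. An internal mouse PGK promoter drives puromycin N-acetyltransferase, so transduced cells can be both visualised by fluorescence and selected with puromycin. The barcode was cloned between BglII (destroyed) and EcoRI (retained) sites. It is too short to appear in the feature table, so its exact position is not shown, although the construct name places it ahead of GFP.

After integration, the barcode becomes a heritable DNA tag. According to the record, the plasmid is used to make individually barcoded cell line variants. The associated publication describes an in vivo multiplexed small-molecule screening platform, which suggests that differently barcoded populations are pooled and later distinguished by their barcodes.
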