Features (pLannotate 1.2.2; 19 found; start..end, strand, type, name):
    579..920     +  misc_feature   MESV Ψ: packaging signal of murine embryonic stem cell virus
    987..1403    +  CDS            gag (truncated): truncated Moloney murine leukemia virus (MMLV) gag gene lacking the start codon
   1427..2143    +  CDS            EGFP: EGFP is a basic (constitutively fluorescent) green fluorescent protein published in 1996, derived from Aequorea victoria. It is reported to be a rapidly-maturing weak dimer with moderate acid sensitivity.
   2161..2660    +  promoter       PGK promoter: mouse phosphoglycerate kinase 1 promoter
   2681..3280    +  CDS            PuroR: puromycin N-acetyltransferase; pac from Streptomyces alboniger; confers resistance to puromycin
   3380..3894    +  LTR            3' LTR: 3' long terminal repeat from murine embryonic stem cell virus
   4087..4103    -  protein_bind   lac operator: The lac repressor binds to the lac operator to inhibit transcription in E. coli. This inhibition can be relieved by adding lactose or isopropyl-β-D-thiogalactopyranoside (IPTG). lac repressor encoded by lacI
   4111..4141    -  promoter       lac promoter: promoter for the E. coli lac operon
   4156..4177    -  protein_bind   CAP binding site: CAP binding activates transcription in the presence of cAMP. E. coli catabolite activator protein
   4190..4282    -  CDS            lacI (fragment): lac repressor; lacI; The lac repressor binds to the lac operator to inhibit transcription in E. coli. This inhibition can be relieved by adding lactose or isopropyl-β-D-thiogalactopyranoside (IPTG).
   4465..5053    -  rep_origin     ori: high-copy-number ColE1/pMB1/pBR322/pUC origin of replication
   5224..6084    -  CDS            AmpR: β-lactamase; bla; confers resistance to ampicillin, carbenicillin, and related antibiotics
   6085..6189    -  promoter       AmpR promoter: bla
   6284..6319    +  CDS            rop (fragment): Rop protein, which maintains plasmids at low copy number; rop
   6421..6520    +  misc_feature   bom (fragment): basis of mobility region from pBR322
   6526..6675    -  CDS            lacZα (fragment): LacZα fragment of β-galactosidase; lacZ fragment
   6675..6876    -  CDS            TcR (fragment): tetracycline efflux protein; tet; confers resistance to tetracycline
   6877..6975    +  CDS            env (fragment): murine leukemia virus gPr80 envelope polyprotein precursor; env; proteolytically cleaved into gp70SU and p15TM subunits
   7017..515     +  LTR            5' LTR (across the origin): 5' long terminal repeat from murine embryonic stem cell virus
>Addgene plasmid #83683 | MSCV-6NBC-GFP-PGK-Puro-Barcode6 | depositor full sequence | sequence record 159798 | Full Sequence
TGAAAGACCCCACCTGTAGGTTTGGCAAGCTAGCTTAAGTAACGCCATTTTGCAAGGCATGGAAAATACA
TAACTGAGAATAGAGAAGTTCAGATCAAGGTTAGGAACAGAGAGACAGCAGAATATGGGCCAAACAGGAT
ATCTGTGGTAAGCAGTTCCTGCCCCGGCTCAGGGCCAAGAACAGATGGTCCCCAGATGCGGTCCCGCCCT
CAGCAGTTTCTAGAGAACCATCAGATGTTTCCAGGGTGCCCCAAGGACCTGAAATGACCCTGTGCCTTAT
TTGAACTAACCAATCAGTTCGCTTCTCGCTTCTGTTCGCGCGCTTCTGCTCCCCGAGCTCAATAAAAGAG
CCCACAACCCCTCACTCGGCGCGCCAGTCCTCCGATAGACTGCGTCGCCCGGGTACCCGTATTCCCAATA
AAGCCTCTTGCTGTTTGCATCCGAATCGTGGACTCGCTGATCCTTGGGAGGGTCTCCTCAGATTGATTGA
CTGCCCACCTCGGGGGTCTTTCATTTGGAGGTTCCACCGAGATTTGGAGACCCCTGCCCAGGGACCACCG
ACCCCCCCGCCGGGAGGTAAGCTGGCCAGCGGTCGTTTCGTGTCTGTCTCTGTCTTTGTGCGTGTTTGTG
CCGGCATCTAATGTTTGCGCCTGCGTCTGTACTAGTTAGCTAACTAGCTCTGTATCTGGCGGACCCGTGG
TGGAACTGACGAGTTCTGAACACCCGGCCGCAACCCTGGGAGACGTCCCAGGGACTTTGGGGGCCGTTTT
TGTGGCCCGACCTGAGGAAGGGAGTCGATGTGGAATCCGACCCCGTCAGGATATGTGGTTCTGGTAGGAG
ACGAGAACCTAAAACAGTTCCCGCCTCCGTCTGAATTTTTGCTTTCGGTTTGGAACCGAAGCCGCGCGTC
TTGTCTGCTGCAGCGCTGCAGCATCGTTCTGTGTTGTCTCTGTCTGACTGTGTTTCTGTATTTGTCTGAA
AATTAGGGCCAGACTGTTACCACTCCCTTAAGTTTGACCTTAGGTCACTGGAAAGATGTCGAGCGGATCG
CTCACAACCAGTCGGTAGATGTCAAGAAGAGACGTTGGGTTACCTTCTGCTCTGCAGAATGGCCAACCTT
TAACGTCGGATGGCCGCGAGACGGCACCTTTAACCGAGACCTCATCACCCAGGTTAAGATCAAGGTCTTT
TCACCTGGCCCGCATGGACACCCAGACCAGGTCCCCTACATCGTGACCTGGGAAGCCTTGGCTTTTGACC
CCCCTCCCTGGGTCAAGCCCTTTGTACACCCTAAGCCTCCGCCTCCTCTTCCTCCATCCGCCCCGTCTCT
CCCCCTTGAACCTCCTCGTTCGACCCCGCCTCGATCCTCCCTTTATCCAGCCCTCACTCCTTCTCTAGGC
GCCGGAATTAGATCCTTAGAACCACCATGGTGAGCAAGGGCGAGGAGCTGTTCACCGGGGTGGTGCCCAT
CCTGGTCGAGCTGGACGGCGACGTAAACGGCCACAAGTTCAGCGTGTCCGGCGAGGGCGAGGGCGATGCC
ACCTACGGCAAGCTGACCCTGAAGTTCATCTGCACCACCGGCAAGCTGCCCGTGCCCTGGCCCACCCTCG
TGACCACCCTGACCTACGGCGTGCAGTGCTTCAGCCGCTACCCCGACCACATGAAGCAGCACGACTTCTT
CAAGTCCGCCATGCCCGAAGGCTACGTCCAGGAGCGCACCATCTTCTTCAAGGACGACGGCAACTACAAG
ACCCGCGCCGAGGTGAAGTTCGAGGGCGACACCCTGGTGAACCGCATCGAGCTGAAGGGCATCGACTTCA
AGGAGGACGGCAACATCCTGGGGCACAAGCTGGAGTACAACTACAACAGCCACAACGTCTATATCATGGC
CGACAAGCAGAAGAACGGCATCAAGGTGAACTTCAAGATCCGCCACAACATCGAGGACGGCAGCGTGCAG
CTCGCCGACCACTACCAGCAGAACACCCCCATCGGCGACGGCCCCGTGCTGCTGCCCGACAACCACTACC
TGAGCACCCAGTCCGCCCTGAGCAAAGACCCCAACGAGAAGCGCGATCACATGGTCCTGCTGGAGTTCGT
GACCGCCGCCGGGATCACTCTCGGCATGGACGAGCTGTACAAGTAGCGGAGAATTCTACCGGGTAGGGGA
GGCGCTTTTCCCAAGGCAGTCTGGAGCATGCGCTTTAGCAGCCCCGCTGGGCACTTGGCGCTACACAAGT
GGCCTCTGGCCTCGCACACATTCCACATCCACCGGTAGGCGCCAACCGGCTCCGTTCTTTGGTGGCCCCT
TCGCGCCACCTTCTACTCCTCCCCTAGTCAGGAAGTTCCCCCCCGCCCCGCAGCTCGCGTCGTGCAGGAC
GTGACAAATGGAAGTAGCACGTCTCACTAGTCTCGTGCAGATGGACAGCACCGCTGAGCAATGGAAGCGG
GTAGGCCTTTGGGGCAGCGGCCAATAGCAGCTTTGCTCCTTCGCTTTCTGGGCTCAGAGGCTGGGAAGGG
GTGGGTCCGGGGGCGGGCTCAGGGGCGGGCTCAGGGGCGGGGCGGGCGCCCGAAGGTCCTCCGGAGGCCC
GGCATTCTGCACGCTTCAAAAGCGCACGTCTGCCGCGCTGTTCTCCTCTTCCTCATCTCCGGGCCTTTCG
ACCTGCAGCCCAAGCTTACCATGACCGAGTACAAGCCCACGGTGCGCCTCGCCACCCGCGACGACGTCCC
CAGGGCCGTACGCACCCTCGCCGCCGCGTTCGCCGACTACCCCGCCACGCGCCACACCGTCGATCCGGAC
CGCCACATCGAGCGGGTCACCGAGCTGCAAGAACTCTTCCTCACGCGCGTCGGGCTCGACATCGGCAAGG
TGTGGGTCGCGGACGACGGCGCCGCGGTGGCGGTCTGGACCACGCCGGAGAGCGTCGAAGCGGGGGCGGT
GTTCGCCGAGATCGGCCCGCGCATGGCCGAGTTGAGCGGTTCCCGGCTGGCCGCGCAGCAACAGATGGAA
GGCCTCCTGGCGCCGCACCGGCCCAAGGAGCCCGCGTGGTTCCTGGCCACCGTCGGCGTCTCGCCCGACC
ACCAGGGCAAGGGTCTGGGCAGCGCCGTCGTGCTCCCCGGAGTGGAGGCGGCCGAGCGCGCCGGGGTGCC
CGCCTTCCTGGAGACCTCCGCGCCCCGCAACCTCCCCTTCTACGAGCGGCTCGGCTTCACCGTCACCGCC
GACGTCGAGGTGCCCGAAGGACCGCGCACCTGGTGCATGACCCGCAAGCCCGGTGCCTGACGCCCGCCCC
ACGACCCGCAGCGCCCGACCGAAAGGAGCGCACGACCCCATGCATCGATAAAATAAAAGATTTTATTTAG
TCTCCAGAAAAAGGGGGGAATGAAAGACCCCACCTGTAGGTTTGGCAAGCTAGCTTAAGTAACGCCATTT
TGCAAGGCATGGAAAATACATAACTGAGAATAGAGAAGTTCAGATCAAGGTTAGGAACAGAGAGACAGCA
GAATATGGGCCAAACAGGATATCTGTGGTAAGCAGTTCCTGCCCCGGCTCAGGGCCAAGAACAGATGGTC
CCCAGATGCGGTCCCGCCCTCAGCAGTTTCTAGAGAACCATCAGATGTTTCCAGGGTGCCCCAAGGACCT
GAAATGACCCTGTGCCTTATTTGAACTAACCAATCAGTTCGCTTCTCGCTTCTGTTCGCGCGCTTCTGCT
CCCCGAGCTCAATAAAAGAGCCCACAACCCCTCACTCGGCGCGCCAGTCCTCCGATAGACTGCGTCGCCC
GGGTACCCGTGTATCCAATAAACCCTCTTGCAGTTGCATCCGACTTGTGGTCTCGCTGTTCCTTGGGAGG
GTCTCCTCTGAGTGATTGACTACCCGTCAGCGGGGGTCTTTCATGGGTAACAGTTTCTTGAAGTTGGAGA
ACAACATTCTGAGGGTAGGAGTCGAATATTAAGTAATCCTGACTCAATTAGCCACTGTTTTGAATCCACA
TACTCCAATACTCCTGAAATAGTTCATTATGGACAGCGCAGAAGAGCTGGGGAGAATTAATTCGTAATCA
TGGTCATAGCTGTTTCCTGTGTGAAATTGTTATCCGCTCACAATTCCACACAACATACGAGCCGGAAGCA
TAAAGTGTAAAGCCTGGGGTGCCTAATGAGTGAGCTAACTCACATTAATTGCGTTGCGCTCACTGCCCGC
TTTCCAGTCGGGAAACCTGTCGTGCCAGCTGCATTAATGAATCGGCCAACGCGCGGGGAGAGGCGGTTTG
CGTATTGGGCGCTCTTCCGCTTCCTCGCTCACTGACTCGCTGCGCTCGGTCGTTCGGCTGCGGCGAGCGG
TATCAGCTCACTCAAAGGCGGTAATACGGTTATCCACAGAATCAGGGGATAACGCAGGAAAGAACATGTG
AGCAAAAGGCCAGCAAAAGGCCAGGAACCGTAAAAAGGCCGCGTTGCTGGCGTTTTTCCATAGGCTCCGC
CCCCCTGACGAGCATCACAAAAATCGACGCTCAAGTCAGAGGTGGCGAAACCCGACAGGACTATAAAGAT
ACCAGGCGTTTCCCCCTGGAAGCTCCCTCGTGCGCTCTCCTGTTCCGACCCTGCCGCTTACCGGATACCT
GTCCGCCTTTCTCCCTTCGGGAAGCGTGGCGCTTTCTCATAGCTCACGCTGTAGGTATCTCAGTTCGGTG
TAGGTCGTTCGCTCCAAGCTGGGCTGTGTGCACGAACCCCCCGTTCAGCCCGACCGCTGCGCCTTATCCG
GTAACTATCGTCTTGAGTCCAACCCGGTAAGACACGACTTATCGCCACTGGCAGCAGCCACTGGTAACAG
GATTAGCAGAGCGAGGTATGTAGGCGGTGCTACAGAGTTCTTGAAGTGGTGGCCTAACTACGGCTACACT
AGAAGGACAGTATTTGGTATCTGCGCTCTGCTGAAGCCAGTTACCTTCGGAAAAAGAGTTGGTAGCTCTT
GATCCGGCAAACAAACCACCGCTGGTAGCGGTGGTTTTTTTGTTTGCAAGCAGCAGATTACGCGCAGAAA
AAAAGGATCTCAAGAAGATCCTTTGATCTTTTCTACGGGGTCTGACGCTCAGTGGAACGAAAACTCACGT
TAAGGGATTTTGGTCATGAGATTATCAAAAAGGATCTTCACCTAGATCCTTTTAAATTAAAAATGAAGTT
TTAAATCAATCTAAAGTATATATGAGTAAACTTGGTCTGACAGTTACCAATGCTTAATCAGTGAGGCACC
TATCTCAGCGATCTGTCTATTTCGTTCATCCATAGTTGCCTGACTCCCCGTCGTGTAGATAACTACGATA
CGGGAGGGCTTACCATCTGGCCCCAGTGCTGCAATGATACCGCGAGACCCACGCTCACCGGCTCCAGATT
TATCAGCAATAAACCAGCCAGCCGGAAGGGCCGAGCGCAGAAGTGGTCCTGCAACTTTATCCGCCTCCAT
CCAGTCTATTAATTGTTGCCGGGAAGCTAGAGTAAGTAGTTCGCCAGTTAATAGTTTGCGCAACGTTGTT
GCCATTGCTACAGGCATCGTGGTGTCACGCTCGTCGTTTGGTATGGCTTCATTCAGCTCCGGTTCCCAAC
GATCAAGGCGAGTTACATGATCCCCCATGTTGTGCAAAAAAGCGGTTAGCTCCTTCGGTCCTCCGATCGT
TGTCAGAAGTAAGTTGGCCGCAGTGTTATCACTCATGGTTATGGCAGCACTGCATAATTCTCTTACTGTC
ATGCCATCCGTAAGATGCTTTTCTGTGACTGGTGAGTACTCAACCAAGTCATTCTGAGAATAGTGTATGC
GGCGACCGAGTTGCTCTTGCCCGGCGTCAATACGGGATAATACCGCGCCACATAGCAGAACTTTAAAAGT
GCTCATCATTGGAAAACGTTCTTCGGGGCGAAAACTCTCAAGGATCTTACCGCTGTTGAGATCCAGTTCG
ATGTAACCCACTCGTGCACCCAACTGATCTTCAGCATCTTTTACTTTCACCAGCGTTTCTGGGTGAGCAA
AAACAGGAAGGCAAAATGCCGCAAAAAAGGGAATAAGGGCGACACGGAAATGTTGAATACTCATACTCTT
CCTTTTTCAATATTATTGAAGCATTTATCAGGGTTATTGTCTCATGAGCGGATACATATTTGAATGTATT
TAGAAAAATAAACAAATAGGGGTTCCGCGCACATTTCCCCGAAAAGTGCCACCTGACGTCTAAGAAACCA
TTATTATCATGACATTAACCTATAAAAATAGGCGTATCACGAGGCCCTTTCGTCTCGCGCGTTTCGGTGA
TGACGGTGAAAACCTCTGACACATGCAGCTCCCGGAGACGGTCACAGCTTGTCTGTAAGCGGATGCCGGG
AGCAGACAAGCCCGTCAGGGCGCGTCAGCGGGTGTTGGCGGGTGTCGGGGCTGGCTTAACTATGCGGCAT
CAGAGCAGATTGTACTGAGAGTGCACCATATGCGGTGTGAAATACCGCACAGATGCGTAAGGAGAAAATA
CCGCATCAGGCGCCATTCGCCATTCAGGCTGCGCAACTGTTGGGAAGGGCGATCGGTGCGGGCCTCTTCG
CTATTACGCCAGCTGGCGAAAGGGGGATGTGCTGCAAGGCGATTAAGTTGGGTAACGCCAGGGTTTTCCC
AGTCACGACGTTGTAAAACGACGGCGCAAGGAATGGTGCATGCAAGGAGATGGCGCCCAACAGTCCCCCG
GCCACGGGGCCTGCCACCATACCCACGCCGAAACAAGCGCTCATGAGCCCGAAGTGGCGAGCCCGATCTT
CCCCATCGGTGATGTCGGCGATATAGGCGCCAGCAACCGCACCTGTGGCGCCGGTGATGCCGGCCACGAT
GCGTCCGGCGTAGAGGCGATTAGTCCAATTTGTTAAAGACAGGATATCAGTGGTCCAGGCTCTAGTTTTG
ACTCAACAATATCACCAGCTGAAGCCTATAGAGTACGAGCCATAGATAAAATAAAAGATTTTATTTAGTC
TCCAGAAAAAGGGGGGAA
