>Addgene plasmid #83683 | MSCV-6NBC-GFP-PGK-Puro-Barcode6 | addgene partial sequence | sequence record 165132 | pLXSN5 5'-CCCTTGAACCTCCTCGTTCGACC-3'
CAGCCCTCACTCCTTCTCTAGGCGCCGGAATTAGATCCTTAGAACCACCATGGTGAGCAAGGGCGAGGAG
CTGTTCACCGGGGTGGTGCCCATCCTGGTCGAGCTGGACGGCGACGTAAACGGCCACAAGTTCAGCGTGT
CCGGCGAGGGCGAGGGCGATGCCACCTACGGCAAGCTGACCCTGAAGTTCATCTGCACCACCGGCAAGCT
GCCCGTGCCCTGGCCCACCCTCGTGACCACCCTGACCTACGGCGTGCAGTGCTTCAGCCGCTACCCCGAC
CACATGAAGCAGCACGACTTCTTCAAGTCCGCCATGCCCGAAGGCTACGTCCAGGAGCGCACCATCTTCT
TCAAGGACGACGGCAACTACAAGACCCGCGCCGAGGTGAAGTTCGAGGGCGACACCCTGGTGAACCGCAT
CGAGCTGAAGGGCATCGACTTCAAGGAGGACGGCAACATCCTGGGGCACAAGCTGGAGTACAACTACAAC
AGCCACAACGTCTATATCATGGCCGACAAGCAGAAGAACGGCATCAAGGTGAACTTCAAGATCCGCCACA
ACATCGAGGACGGCAGCGTGCAGCTCGCCGACCACTACCAGCAGAACACCCCCATCGGCGACGGCCCCGT
GCTGCTGCCCGACAACCACTACCTGAGCACCCAGTCCGCCCTGAGCAAAGACCCCAACGAGAAGCGCGAT
CACATGGTCCTGCTGGAGTTCGTGACCGCCGCCGGGATCACTCTCGGCATGGACGAGCTGTACAAGTAGC
GGAGAATTCTACCGGGTAGGGGA
